>Addgene plasmid #74363 | pISH-Zfhx3 | addgene full sequence | sequence record 146430 | Addgene assembled sequence
GGGCGAATTGGGCCCGACGTCGCATGCTCCCGGCCGCCATGGCGGCCGCGGGAATTCGATTCAGCTTCTT
CTGGTGTTTGATGAGGTCAAAGATGCGCTGAAACACGAGGCTGCACTTTTTGCACTGGTAATTCAAGTTG
CTCGTCCGAATGTAGCGATCGTTGGTAAGCTCGCGCCGCTCTCCGTCTTTGCCCTCCCCCTGATTCTCGT
AATTCTTCCTGGCTTTCTGTCGGGCGTTCTGAAACCACACCACTATGACACGGGTTGGAAGGTTCAGTAA
GTTAGAAAGCTGCTCAAATTCATCATCCTTTGGGTAAGCATTGGCATCAAAGAAGTCTTGCAGGACTCGG
AGCTGGTAGTCGGTAAACCTTGTTCTCGAGGACCGCTTGCTCCCCCAGTACTCCTGCTTCTGGGGTTCGG
GGGAAGGGGGCCGGGAGTCGATCTTGAGTTCCTCCAGACTGGTGATGGGAGGGTTGCTGAAGTTGTACGG
GGAGTCCTTGTTCCGTTGCCGCTCCTTGAATAGAGTGTTTCTGAACCAGTGCTTGATCACTAATCACTAG
TGAATTCGCGGCCGCCTGCAGGTCGACCATATGGGAGAGCTCCCAACGCGTTGGATGCATAGCTTGAGTA
TTCTATAGTGTCACCTAAATAGCTTGGCGTAATCATGGTCATAGCTGTTTCCTGTGTGAAATTGTTATCC
GCTCACAATTCCACACAACATACGAGCCGGAAGCATAAAGTGTAAAGCCTGGGGTGCCTAATGAGTGAGC
TAACTCACATTAATTGCGTTGCGCTCACTGCCCGCTTTCCAGTCGGGAAACCTGTCGTGCCAGCTGCATT
AATGAATCGGCCAACGCGCGGGGAGAGGCGGTTTGCGTATTGGGCGCTCTTCCGCTTCCTCGCTCACTGA
CTCGCTGCGCTCGGTCGTTCGGCTGCGGCGAGCGGTATCAGCTCACTCAAAGGCGGTAATACGGTTATCC
ACAGAATCAGGGGATAACGCAGGAAAGAACATGTGAGCAAAAGGCCAGCAAAAGGCCAGGAACCGTAAAA
AGGCCGCGTTGCTGGCGTTTTTCCATAGGCTCCGCCCCCCTGACGAGCATCACAAAAATCGACGCTCAAG
TCAGAGGTGGCGAAACCCGACAGGACTATAAAGATACCAGGCGTTTCCCCCTGGAAGCTCCCTCGTGCGC
TCTCCTGTTCCGACCCTGCCGCTTACCGGATACCTGTCCGCCTTTCTCCCTTCGGGAAGCGTGGCGCTTT
CTCATAGCTCACGCTGTAGGTATCTCAGTTCGGTGTAGGTCGTTCGCTCCAAGCTGGGCTGTGTGCACGA
ACCCCCCGTTCAGCCCGACCGCTGCGCCTTATCCGGTAACTATCGTCTTGAGTCCAACCCGGTAAGACAC
GACTTATCGCCACTGGCAGCAGCCACTGGTAACAGGATTAGCAGAGCGAGGTATGTAGGCGGTGCTACAG
AGTTCTTGAAGTGGTGGCCTAACTACGGCTACACTAGAAGAACAGTATTTGGTATCTGCGCTCTGCTGAA
GCCAGTTACCTTCGGAAAAAGAGTTGGTAGCTCTTGATCCGGCAAACAAACCACCGCTGGTAGCGGTGGT
TTTTTTGTTTGCAAGCAGCAGATTACGCGCAGAAAAAAAGGATCTCAAGAAGATCCTTTGATCTTTTCTA
CGGGGTCTGACGCTCAGTGGAACGAAAACTCACGTTAAGGGATTTTGGTCATGAGATTATCAAAAAGGAT
CTTCACCTAGATCCTTTTAAATTAAAAATGAAGTTTTAAATCAATCTAAAGTATATATGAGTAAACTTGG
TCTGACAGTTACCAATGCTTAATCAGTGAGGCACCTATCTCAGCGATCTGTCTATTTCGTTCATCCATAG
TTGCCTGACTCCCCGTCGTGTAGATAACTACGATACGGGAGGGCTTACCATCTGGCCCCAGTGCTGCAAT
GATACCGCGAGACCCACGCTCACCGGCTCCAGATTTATCAGCAATAAACCAGCCAGCCGGAAGGGCCGAG
CGCAGAAGTGGTCCTGCAACTTTATCCGCCTCCATCCAGTCTATTAATTGTTGCCGGGAAGCTAGAGTAA
GTAGTTCGCCAGTTAATAGTTTGCGCAACGTTGTTGCCATTGCTACAGGCATCGTGGTGTCACGCTCGTC
GTTTGGTATGGCTTCATTCAGCTCCGGTTCCCAACGATCAAGGCGAGTTACATGATCCCCCATGTTGTGC
AAAAAAGCGGTTAGCTCCTTCGGTCCTCCGATCGTTGTCAGAAGTAAGTTGGCCGCAGTGTTATCACTCA
TGGTTATGGCAGCACTGCATAATTCTCTTACTGTCATGCCATCCGTAAGATGCTTTTCTGTGACTGGTGA
GTACTCAACCAAGTCATTCTGAGAATAGTGTATGCGGCGACCGAGTTGCTCTTGCCCGGCGTCAATACGG
GATAATACCGCGCCACATAGCAGAACTTTAAAAGTGCTCATCATTGGAAAACGTTCTTCGGGGCGAAAAC
TCTCAAGGATCTTACCGCTGTTGAGATCCAGTTCGATGTAACCCACTCGTGCACCCAACTGATCTTCAGC
ATCTTTTACTTTCACCAGCGTTTCTGGGTGAGCAAAAACAGGAAGGCAAAATGCCGCAAAAAAGGGAATA
AGGGCGACACGGAAATGTTGAATACTCATACTCTTCCTTTTTCAATATTATTGAAGCATTTATCAGGGTT
ATTGTCTCATGAGCGGATACATATTTGAATGTATTTAGAAAAATAAACAAATAGGGGTTCCGCGCACATT
TCCCCGAAAAGTGCCACCTGATGCGGTGTGAAATACCGCACAGATGCGTAAGGAGAAAATACCGCATCAG
GAAATTGTAAGCGTTAATATTTTGTTAAAATTCGCGTTAAATTTTTGTTAAATCAGCTCATTTTTTAACC
AATAGGCCGAAATCGGCAAAATCCCTTATAAATCAAAAGAATAGACCGAGATAGGGT
[37 nt withheld, positions 2998-3034]
AAAGAACGTGGACTCCAACGTCAAAGG
[49 nt withheld, positions 3062-3110]
T
[91 nt withheld, positions 3112-3202]
G
[124 nt withheld, positions 3204-3327]
CCATTCGCCATTCAGGCTGCGCAACTGTTGGGAAGGGCGATCGGTGCGGGCCTCTTCGCTATTACGCCAG
CTGGCGAAAGGGGGATGTGCTGCAAGGCGATTAAGTTGGGTAACGCCAGGGTTTTCCCAGTCACGACGTT
GTAAAACGACGGCCAGTGAATTGTAATACGACTCACTATA
Features (pLannotate 1.2.2; 14 found; start..end, strand, type, name):
     62..550     -  CDS            ZFHX3 (fragment): ZFHX3_HUMAN - Also known as ATBF1, C16orf47 From Homo sapiens (Human).
    558..620     -  CDS            VESPI_VESMG (fragment): Experimental evidence at protein level: Swiss-Prot protein existence level 1. Shows contractile activity on isolated ileum smooth muscle. From Vespa magnifica (Hornet).
    632..650     -  promoter       SP6 promoter: promoter for bacteriophage SP6 RNA polymerase
    692..708     -  protein_bind   lac operator: The lac repressor binds to the lac operator to inhibit transcription in E. coli. This inhibition can be relieved by adding lactose or isopropyl-β-D-thiogalactopyranoside (IPTG). lac repressor encoded by lacI
    716..746     -  promoter       lac promoter: promoter for the E. coli lac operon
    761..782     -  protein_bind   CAP binding site: CAP binding activates transcription in the presence of cAMP. E. coli catabolite activator protein
    795..887     -  CDS            lacI (fragment): lac repressor; lacI; The lac repressor binds to the lac operator to inhibit transcription in E. coli. This inhibition can be relieved by adding lactose or isopropyl-β-D-thiogalactopyranoside (IPTG).
   1070..1658    -  rep_origin     ori: high-copy-number ColE1/pMB1/pBR322/pUC origin of replication
   1829..2689    -  CDS            AmpR: β-lactamase; bla; confers resistance to ampicillin, carbenicillin, and related antibiotics
   2690..2794    -  promoter       AmpR promoter: bla
   2821..2871    +  misc_feature   bom (fragment): basis of mobility region from pBR322
   2899..3327    -  rep_origin     f1 ori (sequence partly withheld): f1 bacteriophage origin of replication; arrow indicates direction of (+) strand synthesis
   3331..3488    -  CDS            lacZα (fragment): LacZα fragment of β-galactosidase; lacZ fragment
   3491..2       +  promoter       T7 promoter (across the origin): promoter for bacteriophage T7 RNA polymerase
