[The description below was written by a language model from this plasmid's Addgene catalogue record and pLannotate feature annotations shown in this document.]
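Description:
pISH-Zfhx3 is a bacterial cloning plasmid built on the pGEM-T Easy backbone and intended solely as a template for in vitro transcription of riboprobes, not for gene expression. It carries a roughly 490 bp fragment of the mouse zinc finger homeobox 3 gene (Zfhx3, also known as Atbf1). The automated annotation labels this region as a fragment of the human ZFHX3 orthologue, which reflects sequence similarity rather than a different species of origin. The plasmid is maintained at high copy in E. coli through a ColE1/pUC-type origin and selected with ampicillin via the β-lactamase gene and its native promoter. An f1 origin is also present, allowing single-stranded DNA production with helper phage.

The insert sits in the multiple cloning site between opposing bacteriophage T7 and SP6 promoters, so either strand can be transcribed from the linearised plasmid. In the assembled sequence the Zfhx3 fragment lies on the minus strand while the T7 promoter reads forward into it. This agrees with the depositor's note that SpeI linearisation followed by T7 RNA polymerase transcription yields the antisense probe, and SP6 would correspondingly give the sense strand. Surrounding elements are remnants of the backbone's blue/white screening system: lac promoter, lac operator, CAP binding site and a lacZα coding region interrupted by the insert. The short lacI, bom and hornet-peptide hits are likely incidental backbone or polylinker matches with no functional role. The probe was made for in situ hybridization, in a study of homeobox gene expression in the mouse olfactory epithelium.
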