Addgene plasmid #74363: pISH-Zfhx3
Purpose: Use to synthesize riboprobes for in situ hybridization (ISH) probe for Zfhx3. Not for gene expression.
Depositing lab: Peter Mombaerts. Depositing organization: Max Planck Research Unit for Neurogenetics. Publication: Expression of homeobox genes in the mouse olfactory epithelium. Parrilla M, Chang I, Degl'Innocenti A, Omura M. J Comp Neurol. 2016 Oct 1;524(14):2713-39. doi: 10.1002/cne.24051. Epub 2016 Jun 19. PubMed 27243442.
Backbone
  Vector backbone: pGEM-T easy
  Backbone manufacturer: Promega
  Backbone size w/o insert (bp): 3015
Growth in bacteria
  Bacterial resistance: Ampicillin, 100 μg/mL
  Growth temperature: 37°C
  Growth strain: DH5alpha
  Copy number: High Copy
Gene/Insert
  Gene/Insert name: zinc finger homeobox 3 (alt name: Zfhx3)
  Species: M. musculus (mouse)
  Insert size (bp): 490
  GenBank ID: NM_007496.2
  Entrez Gene: Zfhx3 (a.k.a. A230102L03Rik, Atbf, Atbf1, S, Sci, WBP, WBP9, mKIAA4228)
  Cloning method: Unknown
  Sequencing primers: 5′ SP6; 3′ T7
Terms and licenses: Academic/Nonprofit Terms; Industry Terms: Not Available to Industry
Depositor comments: SpeI digestion and T7 RNA polymerase for antisense probe
How to cite: pISH-Zfhx3 was a gift from Peter Mombaerts (Addgene plasmid # 74363 ; http://n2t.net/addgene:74363 ; RRID:Addgene_74363)
