>Addgene plasmid #74363 | pISH-Zfhx3 | depositor partial sequence | sequence record 140239 | insert
AGTGATCAAGCACTGGTTCAGAAACACTCTATTCAAGGAGCGGCAACGGAACAAGGACTCCCCGTACAAC
TTCAGCAACCCTCCCATCACCAGTCTGGAGGAACTCAAGATCGACTCCCGGCCCCCTTCCCCCGAACCCC
AGAAGCAGGAGTACTGGGGGAGCAAGCGGTCCTCGAGAACAAGGTTTACCGACTACCAGCTCCGAGTCCT
GCAAGACTTCTTTGATGCCAATGCTTACCCAAAGGATGATGAATTTGAGCAGCTTTCTAACTTACTGAAC
CTTCCAACCCGTGTCATAGTGGTGTGGTTTCAGAACGCCCGACAGAAAGCCAGGAAGAATTACGAGAATC
AGGGGGAGGGCAAAGACGGAGAGCGGCGCGAGCTTACCAACGATCGCTACATTCGGACGAGCAACTTGAA
TTACCAGTGCAAAAAGTGCAGCCTCGTGTTTCAGCGCATCTTTGACCTCATCAAACACCAGAAGAAGCTG
