>Addgene plasmid #74363 | pISH-Zfhx3 | addgene partial sequence | sequence record 142046 | T7 5'-TAATACGACTCACTATAGGG-3'
GCCGCCATGGCGGCCGCGGGAATTCGATTCAGCTTCTTCTGGTGTTTGATGAGGTCAAAGATGCGCTGAA
ACACGAGGCTGCACTTTTTGCACTGGTAATTCAAGTTGCTCGTCCGAATGTAGCGATCGTTGGTAAGCTC
GCGCCGCTCTCCGTCTTTGCCCTCCCCCTGATTCTCGTAATTCTTCCTGGCTTTCTGTCGGGCGTTCTGA
AACCACACCACTATGACACGGGTTGGAAGGTTCAGTAAGTTAGAAAGCTGCTCAAATTCATCATCCTTTG
GGTAAGCATTGGCATCAAAGAAGTCTTGCAGGACTCGGAGCTGGTAGTCGGTAAACCTTGTTCTCGAGGA
CCGCTTGCTCCCCCAGTACTCCTGCTTCTGGGGTTCGGGGGAAGGGGGCCGGGAGTCGATCTTGAGTTCC
TCCAGACTGGTGATGGGAGGGTTGCTGAAGTTGTACGGGGAGTCCTTGTTCCGTTGCCGCTCCTTGAATA
GAGTGTTTCTGAACCAGTGCTTGATCACTAATCACTAGTGAATTCGCGGCCGCCTGCAGGTCGACCATAT
GGGAGAGCTCCCAACGCGTTGGATGCATAGCTTGAGTATTCTATAGTGTCACCTAAATAGCTTGGCGTAA
TCATGGTCATAGCTGTTTCCTGTGTGAAATTGTTATCCGCTCACAATTCCACACAACATACGAGCCGGAA
GCATAAAGTGTAAAGCCTGGGGTGCCTAATGAGTGAGCTAACTCACATTAATTGCGTTGCGCTCACTGCC
CGCTTTCCAGTCGGGAAACCTGTCGTGCCAGCTGCATTAATGAATCGGCCAACGCGCGG
