>Addgene plasmid #74363 | pISH-Zfhx3 | addgene partial sequence | sequence record 142047 | SP6 5'-ATTTAGGTGACACTATAG-3'
GGAGCTCTCCCATATGGTCGACCTGCAGGCGGCCGCGAATTCACTAGTGATTAGTGATCAAGCACTGGTT
CAGAAACACTCTATTCAAGGAGCGGCAACGGAACAAGGACTCCCCGTACAACTTCAGCAACCCTCCCATC
ACCAGTCTGGAGGAACTCAAGATCGACTCCCGGCCCCCTTCCCCCGAACCCCAGAAGCAGGAGTACTGGG
GGAGCAAGCGGTCCTCGAGAACAAGGTTTACCGACTACCAGCTCCGAGTCCTGCAAGACTTCTTTGATGC
CAATGCTTACCCAAAGGATGATGAATTTGAGCAGCTTTCTAACTTACTGAACCTTCCAACCCGTGTCATA
GTGGTGTGGTTTCAGAACGCCCGACAGAAAGCCAGGAAGAATTACGAGAATCAGGGGGAGGGCAAAGACG
GAGAGCGGCGCGAGCTTACCAACGATCGCTACATTCGGACGAGCAACTTGAATTACCAGTGCAAAAAGTG
CAGCCTCGTGTTTCAGCGCATCTTTGACCTCATCAAACACCAGAAGAAGCTGAATCGAATTCCCGCGGCC
GCCATGGCGGCCGGGAGCATGCGACGTCGGGCCCAATTCGCCCTATAGTGAGTCGTATTACAATTCACTG
GCCGTCGTTTTACAACGTCGTGACTGGGAAAACCCTGGCGTTACCCAACTTAATCGCCTTGCAGCACATC
CCCCTTTCGCCAGCTGGCGTAATAGCGAAGAGGCCCGCACCGATCGCCCTTCCCAACAGTTGCGCAGCCT
GAATGGCGAATGG
[124 nt withheld, positions 784-907]
CGCCGGCTTT
